>Addgene plasmid #172781 | pLBC0050 | addgene full sequence | sequence record 345955 | Addgene NGS Result
GTGGCTCTTCAGTGGACGAAAGGGCCTCGTGATACGCCTATTTTTATAGGTTAATGTCATGATAATAATG
GTTTCTTAGACGTCAGGTGGCACTTTTCGGGGAAATGTGCGCGGAACCCCTATTTGTTTATTTTTCTAAA
TACATTCAAATATGTATCCGCTCATGAGACAATAACCCTGATAAATGCTTCAATAATATTGAAAAAGGAA
GAGTATGCGCTCACGCAACTGGTCCAGAACCTTGACCGAACGCAGCGGTGGTAACGGCGCAGTGGCGGTT
TTCATGGCTTGTTATGACTGTTTTTTTTTGGGGTACAGTCTATGCCTCGGGCATCCAAGCAGCAAGCGCG
TTACGCCGTGGGTCGATGTTTGATGTTATGGAGCAGCAACGATGTTACGCAGCAGGGCAGTCGCCCTAAA
ACAAAGTTAAACATCATGAGGGAAGCGGTGATCGCCGAAGTATCGACTCAACTATCAGAGGTAGTTGGCG
TCATCGAGCGCCATCTCGAACCGACGTTGCTGGCCGTACATTTGTACGGCTCCGCAGTGGATGGCGGCCT
GAAGCCACACAGCGATATTGATTTGCTGGTTACGGTGACCGTAAGGCTTGATGAAACAACGCGGCGAGCT
TTGATCAACGACCTTTTGGAAACTTCGGCTTCCCCTGGAGAGAGCGAGATTCTCCGCGCTGTAGAAGTCA
CCATTGTTGTGCACGACGACATCATTCCGTGGCGTTATCCAGCTAAGCGCGAACTGCAATTTGGAGAATG
GCAGCGCAATGACATTCTTGCAGGTATCTTCGAGCCAGCCACGATCGACATTGATCTGGCTATCTTGCTG
ACAAAAGCAAGAGAACATAGCGTTGCCTTGGTAGGTCCAGCGGCGGAGGAACTCTTTGATCCGGTTCCTG
AACAGGATCTATTTGAGGCGCTAAATGAAACCTTAACGCTATGGAACTCGCCGCCCGACTGGGCTGGCGA
TGAGCGAAATGTAGTGCTTACGTTGTCCCGCATTTGGTACAGCGCAGTAACCGGCAAAATCGCGCCGAAG
GATGTCGCTGCCGACTGGGCAATGGAGCGCCTGCCGGCCCAGTATCAGCCCGTCATACTTGAAGCTAGAC
AGGCTTATCTTGGACAAGAAGAAGATCGCTTGGCCTCGCGCGCAGATCAGTTGGAAGAATTTGTCCATTA
CGTAAAAGGCGAGATCACCAAGGTAGTCGGCAAATAACTGTCAGACCAAGTTTACTCATATATACTTTAG
ATTGATTTAAAACTTCATTTTTAATTTAAAAGGATCTAGGTGAAGATCCTTTTTGATAATCTCATGACCA
AAATCCCTTAACGTGAGTTTTCGTTCCACTGAGCGTCAGACCCCGTAGAAAAGATCAAAGGATCTTCTTG
AGATCCTTTTTTTCTGCGCGTAATCTGCTGCTTGCAAACAAAAAAACCACCGCTACCAGCGGTGGTTTGT
TTGCCGGATCAAGAGCTACCAACTCTTTTTCCGAAGGTAACTGGCTTCAGCAGAGCGCAGATACCAAATA
CTGTTCTTCTAGTGTAGCCGTAGTTAGGCCACCACTTCAAGAACTCTGTAGCACCGCCTACATACCTCGC
TCTGCTAATCCTGTTACCAGTGGCTGCTGCCAGTGGCGATAAGTCGTGTCTTACCGGGTTGGACTCAAGA
CGATAGTTACCGGATAAGGCGCAGCGGTCGGGCTGAACGGGGGGTTCGTGCACACAGCCCAGCTTGGAGC
GAACGACCTACACCGAACTGAGATACCTACAGCGTGAGCTATGAGAAAGCGCCACGCTTCCCGAAGGGAG
AAAGGCGGACAGGTATCCGGTAAGCGGCAGGGTCGGAACAGGAGAGCGCACGAGGGAGCTTCCAGGGGGA
AACGCCTGGTATCTTTATAGTCCTGTCGGGTTTCGCCACCTCTGACTTGAGCGTCGATTTTTGTGATGCT
CGTCAGGGGGGCGGAGCCTATGGAAAAACGCCAGCAACGCGGCCTTTTTACGGTTCCTGGCCTTTTGCTG
GCCTTTTGCTCACATGTTCTTTCCTGCGTTATCCCCTGATTCTGTGGATAACCGTATTACCGCCTTTGAG
TGAGCTGATACCGCTCGCCGCAGCCGAACGACCGAGCGCAGCGAGTCAGTGAGCGAGGAAGCGGAAGAGC
GCCCAATACGCAAACCGCCTCTCCCCGCGCGTTGGCCGATTCATTAATCACTCTGTGGTCTCAAATGGAT
TACAAGGACCACGACGGGGACTACAAGGATCATGATTTGGATGCTGCTGCCGCCGACTATAAGGATGATG
ACGATAAGGTGAGCAAGGGCGAAGAGTTGTTCACTGGTGTGGTTCCTATCCTCGTTGAGCTTGATGGTGA
TGTGAACGGGCACAAGTTCTCCGTTTCTGGTGAAGGTGAGGGTGATGCTACTTACGGAAAGCTCACCCTC
AAGTTCATCTGTACCACTGGAAAGCTCCCTGTGCCTTGGCCTACTCTCGTTACTACTTTCGGATACGGAC
TCCAGTGCTTCGCTAGATACCCTGATCATATGAAGCAGCACGACTTCTTCAAGAGCGCTATGCCTGAGGG
ATACGTGCAAGAGAGAACCATTTTCTTCAAGGACGACGGCAACTACAAGACCAGAGCTGAGGTTAAGTTC
GAAGGTGACACCCTCGTGAACAGGATCGAGCTTAAGGGCATCGACTTCAAAGAGGACGGAAACATCCTCG
GACACAAGCTCGAGTACAACTACAACAGCCACAACGTGTACATCATGGCCGACAAGCAGAAGAACGGCAT
CAAGGTCAACTTCAAGATCAGGCACAACATCGAGGACGAAGGTTGAGACCACGAA
Features (pLannotate 1.2.2; 7 found; start..end, strand, type, name):
    110..214     +  promoter       AmpR promoter: bla
    205..285     -  CDS            int (fragment): INT2_ECOLX - Protein inferred from homology: Swiss-Prot protein existence level 3. Putative integrase believed to be involved in the insertion of antibiotic resistance genes into plasmids and transposons. From Escherichia coli.
    373..429     +  CDS            GmR (fragment): gentamycin acetyltransferase; aacC1; confers resistance to gentamycin
    436..1224    +  CDS            aadA: S3AD_ECOLX - Experimental evidence at protein level: Swiss-Prot protein existence level 1. Mediates bacterial resistance to the antibiotics streptomycin and spectinomycin. From Escherichia coli.
   1398..1986    +  rep_origin     ori: high-copy-number ColE1/pMB1/pBR322/pUC origin of replication
   2169..2218    +  CDS            lacI (fragment): lac repressor; lacI; The lac repressor binds to the lac operator to inhibit transcription in E. coli. This inhibition can be relieved by adding lactose or isopropyl-β-D-thiogalactopyranoside (IPTG).
   2322..2837    +  CDS            (3-F)Tyr-EGFP (fragment): (3-F)Tyr-EGFP is a basic (constitutively fluorescent) green fluorescent protein published in 2004, derived from Aequorea victoria.
