[The description below was written by a language model from this plasmid's Addgene catalogue record and pLannotate feature annotations shown in this document.]
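Description:
pLBC0050 is a Level 0 module plasmid from the MoBiFC toolkit, a modular (MoClo/Golden Gate-style) system for bimolecular fluorescence complementation assays aimed at chloroplast protein-protein interactions in plants. It is built on the pAGM41258 Level 0 acceptor backbone and is classed as a synthetic biology vector. It is a small construct of about 2.9 kb that is maintained in E. coli. Replication relies on a high-copy ColE1/pUC-type origin, and selection is with spectinomycin through the aadA aminoglycoside adenylyltransferase gene. This gene appears to be driven by an upstream bla-type promoter. The short annotated fragments of an integrase, a gentamicin acetyltransferase and lacI are most likely backbone remnants around the resistance cassette and cloning site, not functional genes.

The payload is a promoterless coding part. The catalogue describes it as a 3xFLAG tag joined to the N-terminal fragment of eYFP (residues 1–174), derived from Aequorea victoria GFP. The feature table supports this with a roughly 500 bp partial match to a GFP-family coding sequence, but the FLAG tag itself is not annotated. The purpose field names the part "NT2_cYFP", which reads as a C-terminal YFP fragment. That does not sit easily with the insert description of an N-terminal eYFP fragment, and the record does not resolve the discrepancy. "NT2" presumably refers to the module's position in the assembly standard.

As a Level 0 part, it carries no plant expression elements. It is meant to be combined with promoter, targeting peptide, gene-of-interest and terminator modules in higher-level transcription units. The resulting split-YFP fusion restores fluorescence when its partner protein, carrying the complementary half, comes into close proximity, and the FLAG epitope allows immunodetection of the fusion.
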