Addgene plasmid #172781: pLBC0050
Purpose: Level 0 module containing NT2_cYFP
Depositing lab: Benjamin Field. Depositing organization: CNRS DR12, Delegation Provence et Corse. Publication: MoBiFC: development of a modular bimolecular fluorescence complementation toolkit for the analysis of chloroplast protein-protein interactions. Velay F, Soula M, Mehrez M, Belbachir C, D'Alessandro S, Laloi C, Crete P, Field B. Plant Methods. 2022 May 26;18(1):69. doi: 10.1186/s13007-022-00902-1. PubMed 35619173.
Backbone
  Vector backbone: pAGM41258
  Backbone manufacturer: Engler et al. 2014
  Vector type: Synthetic Biology
Growth in bacteria
  Bacterial resistance: Spectinomycin, 50 μg/mL
  Growth temperature: 37°C
  Growth strain: DH5alpha
  Copy number: High Copy
Gene/Insert
  Gene/Insert name: CDS 3XFLAG tag N-terminal eYFP (1-174)
  Species: Aequorea victoria
  Mutation: no
  Cloning method: Restriction Enzyme; 5′ cloning site Unknown (unknown if destroyed)
Terms and licenses: Academic/Nonprofit Terms; Industry Terms: Not Available to Industry
Depositor comments: Please visit https://www.biorxiv.org/content/10.1101/2021.03.01.433373v1 for bioRxiv preprint.
How to cite: pLBC0050 was a gift from Benjamin Field (Addgene plasmid # 172781 ; http://n2t.net/addgene:172781 ; RRID:Addgene_172781)
